>Addgene plasmid #78091 | NADK2 gRNA (BRDN0001146214) | addgene full sequence | sequence record 188966 | Addgene Assembled Sequence
CCCGGGTGCAAAGATGGATAAAGTTTTAAACAGAGAGGAATCTTTGCAGCTAATGGACCTTCTAGGTCTT
GAAAGGAGTGGGAATTGGCTCCGGTGCCCGTCAGTGGGCAGAGCGCACATCGCCCACAGTCCCCGAGAAG
TTGGGGGGAGGGGTCGGCAATTGATCCGGTGCCTAGAGAAGGTGGCGCGGGGTAAACTGGGAAAGTGATG
TCGTGTACTGGCTCCGCCTTTTTCCCGAGGGTGGGGGAGAACCGTATATAAGTGCAGTAGTCGCCGTGAA
CGTTCTTTTTCGCAACGGGTTTGCCGCCAGAACACAGGTAAGTGCCGTGTGTGGTTCCCGCGGGCCTGGC
CTCTTTACGGGTTATGGCCCTTGCGTGCCTTGAATTACTTCCACCTGGCTGCAGTACGTGATTCTTGATC
CCGAGCTTCGGGTTGGAAGTGGGTGGGAGAGTTCGAGGCCTTGCGCTTAAGGAGCCCCTTCGCCTCGTGC
TTGAGTTGAGGCCTGGCCTGGGCGCTGGGGCCGCCGCGTGCGAATCTGGTGGCACCTTCGCGCCTGTCTC
GCTGCTTTCGATAAGTCTCTAGCCATTTAAAATTTTTGATGACCTGCTGCGACGCTTTTTTTCTGGCAAG
ATAGTCTTGTAAATGCGGGCCAAGATCTGCACACTGGTATTTCGGTTTTTGGGGCCGCGGGCGGCGACGG
GGCCCGTGCGTCCCAGCGCACATGTTCGGCGAGGCGGGGCCTGCGAGCGCGGCCACCGAGAATCGGACGG
GGGTAGTCTCAAGCTGGCCGGCCTGCTCTGGTGCCTGGCCTCGCGCCGCCGTGTATCGCCCCGCCCTGGG
CGGCAAGGCTGGCCCGGTCGGCACCAGTTGCGTGAGCGGAAAGATGGCCGCTTCCCGGCCCTGCTGCAGG
GAGCTCAAAATGGAGGACGCGGCGCTCGGGAGAGCGGGCGGGTGAGTCACCCACACAAAGGAAAAGGGCC
TTTCCGTCCTCAGCCGTCGCTTCATGTGACTCCACGGAGTACCGGGCGCCGTCCAGGCACCTCGATTAGT
TCTCGAGCTTTTGGAGTACGTCGTCTTTAGGTTGGGGGGAGGGGTTTTATGCGATGGAGTTTCCCCACAC
TGAGTGGGTGGAGACTGAAGTTAGGCCAGCTTGGCACTTGATGTAATTCTCCTTGGAATTTGCCCTTTTT
GAGTTTGGATCTTGGTTCATTCTCAAGCCTCAGACAGTGGTTCAAAGTTTTTTTCTTCCATTTCAGGTGT
CGTGACGTACGGCCACCATGACCGAGTACAAGCCCACGGTGCGCCTCGCCACCCGCGACGACGTCCCCAG
GGCCGTACGCACCCTCGCCGCCGCGTTCGCCGACTACCCCGCCACGCGCCACACCGTCGATCCGGACCGC
CACATCGAGCGGGTCACCGAGCTGCAAGAACTCTTCCTCACGCGCGTCGGGCTCGACATCGGCAAGGTGT
GGGTCGCGGACGACGGCGCCGCCGTGGCGGTCTGGACCACGCCGGAGAGCGTCGAAGCGGGGGCGGTGTT
CGCCGAGATCGGCCCGCGCATGGCCGAGTTGAGCGGTTCCCGGCTGGCCGCGCAGCAACAGATGGAAGGC
CTCCTGGCGCCGCACCGGCCCAAGGAGCCCGCGTGGTTCCTGGCCACCGTCGGAGTCTCGCCCGACCACC
AGGGCAAGGGTCTGGGCAGCGCCGTCGTGCTCCCCGGAGTGGAGGCGGCCGAGCGCGCCGGGGTGCCCGC
CTTCCTGGAGACCTCCGCGCCCCGCAACCTCCCCTTCTACGAGCGGCTCGGCTTCACCGTCACCGCCGAC
GTCGAGGTGCCCGAAGGACCGCGCACCTGGTGCATGACCCGCAAGCCCGGTGCCTGAACGCGTTAAGTCG
ACAATCAACCTCTGGATTACAAAATTTGTGAAAGATTGACTGGTATTCTTAACTATGTTGCTCCTTTTAC
GCTATGTGGATACGCTGCTTTAATGCCTTTGTATCATGCTATTGCTTCCCGTATGGCTTTCATTTTCTCC
TCCTTGTATAAATCCTGGTTGCTGTCTCTTTATGAGGAGTTGTGGCCCGTTGTCAGGCAACGTGGCGTGG
TGTGCACTGTGTTTGCTGACGCAACCCCCACTGGTTGGGGCATTGCCACCACCTGTCAGCTCCTTTCCGG
GACTTTCGCTTTCCCCCTCCCTATTGCCACGGCGGAACTCATCGCCGCCTGCCTTGCCCGCTGCTGGACA
GGGGCTCGGCTGTTGGGCACTGACAATTCCGTGGTGTTGTCGGGGAAATCATCGTCCTTTCCTTGGCTGC
TCGCCTGTGTTGCCACCTGGATTCTGCGCGGGACGTCCTTCTGCTACGTCCCTTCGGCCCTCAATCCAGC
GGACCTTCCTTCCCGCGGCCTGCTGCCGGCTCTGCGGCCTCTTCCGCGTCTTCGCCTTCGCCCTCAGACG
AGTCGGATCTCCCTTTGGGCCGCCTCCCCGCGTCGACTTTAAGACCAATGACTTACAAGGCAGCTGTAGA
TCTTAGCCACTTTTTAAAAGAAAAGGGGGGACTGGAAGGGCTAATTCACTCCCAACGAAGACAAGATCTG
CTTTTTGCTTGTACTGGGTCTCTCTGGTTAGACCAGATCTGAGCCTGGGAGCTCTCTGGCTAACTAGGGA
ACCCACTGCTTAAGCCTCAATAAAGCTTGCCTTGAGTGCTTCAAGTAGTGTGTGCCCGTCTGTTGTGTGA
CTCTGGTAACTAGAGATCCCTCAGACCCTTTTAGTCAGTGTGGAAAATCTCTAGCAGTACGTATAGTAGT
TCATGTCATCTTATTATTCAGTATTTATAACTTGCAAAGAAATGAATATCAGAGAGTGAGAGGAACTTGT
TTATTGCAGCTTATAATGGTTACAAATAAAGCAATAGCATCACAAATTTCACAAATAAAGCATTTTTTTC
ACTGCATTCTAGTTGTGGTTTGTCCAAACTCATCAATGTATCTTATCATGTCTGGCTCTAGCTATCCCGC
CCCTAACTCCGCCCATCCCGCCCCTAACTCCGCCCAGTTCCGCCCATTCTCCGCCCCATGGCTGACTAAT
TTTTTTTATTTATGCAGAGGCCGAGGCCGCCTCGGCCTCTGAGCTATTCCAGAAGTAGTGAGGAGGCTTT
TTTGGAGGCCTAGGGACGTACCCAATTCGCCCTATAGTGAGTCGTATTACGCGCGCTCACTGGCCGTCGT
TTTACAACGTCGTGACTGGGAAAACCCTGGCGTTACCCAACTTAATCGCCTTGCAGCACATCCCCCTTTC
GCCAGCTGGCGTAATAGCGAAGAGGCCCGCACCGATCGCCCTTCCCAACAGTTGCGCAGCCTGAATGGCG
AATGGG
[124 nt withheld, positions 3367-3490]
C
[91 nt withheld, positions 3492-3582]
A
[49 nt withheld, positions 3584-3632]
CCTTTGACGTTGGAGTCCACGTTCTTT
[37 nt withheld, positions 3660-3696]
ACCCTATCTCGGTCTATTCTTTTGATTTATAAGGGATTTTGCCGATTTCGGCCTATTGGTTAAAAAATGA
GCTGATTTAACAAAAATTTAACGCGAATTTTAACAAAATATTAACGCTTACAATTTAGGTGGCACTTTTC
GGGGAAATGTGCGCGGAACCCCTATTTGTTTATTTTTCTAAATACATTCAAATATGTATCCGCTCATGAG
ACAATAACCCTGATAAATGCTTCAATAATATTGAAAAAGGAAGAGTATGAGTATTCAACATTTCCGTGTC
GCCCTTATTCCCTTTTTTGCGGCATTTTGCCTTCCTGTTTTTGCTCACCCAGAAACGCTGGTGAAAGTAA
AAGATGCTGAAGATCAGTTGGGTGCACGAGTGGGTTACATCGAACTGGATCTCAACAGCGGTAAGATCCT
TGAGAGTTTTCGCCCCGAAGAACGTTTTCCAATGATGAGCACTTTTAAAGTTCTGCTATGTGGCGCGGTA
TTATCCCGTATTGACGCCGGGCAAGAGCAACTCGGTCGCCGCATACACTATTCTCAGAATGACTTGGTTG
AGTACTCACCAGTCACAGAAAAGCATCTTACGGATGGCATGACAGTAAGAGAATTATGCAGTGCTGCCAT
AACCATGAGTGATAACACTGCGGCCAACTTACTTCTGACAACGATCGGAGGACCGAAGGAGCTAACCGCT
TTTTTGCACAACATGGGGGATCATGTAACTCGCCTTGATCGTTGGGAACCGGAGCTGAATGAAGCCATAC
CAAACGACGAGCGTGACACCACGATGCCTGTAGCAATGGCAACAACGTTGCGCAAACTATTAACTGGCGA
ACTACTTACTCTAGCTTCCCGGCAACAATTAATAGACTGGATGGAGGCGGATAAAGTTGCAGGACCACTT
CTGCGCTCGGCCCTTCCGGCTGGCTGGTTTATTGCTGATAAATCTGGAGCCGGTGAGCGTGGGTCTCGCG
GTATCATTGCAGCACTGGGGCCAGATGGTAAGCCCTCCCGTATCGTAGTTATCTACACGACGGGGAGTCA
GGCAACTATGGATGAACGAAATAGACAGATCGCTGAGATAGGTGCCTCACTGATTAAGCATTGGTAACTG
TCAGACCAAGTTTACTCATATATACTTTAGATTGATTTAAAACTTCATTTTTAATTTAAAAGGATCTAGG
TGAAGATCCTTTTTGATAATCTCATGACCAAAATCCCTTAACGTGAGTTTTCGTTCCACTGAGCGTCAGA
CCCCGTAGAAAAGATCAAAGGATCTTCTTGAGATCCTTTTTTTCTGCGCGTAATCTGCTGCTTGCAAACA
AAAAAACCACCGCTACCAGCGGTGGTTTGTTTGCCGGATCAAGAGCTACCAACTCTTTTTCCGAAGGTAA
CTGGCTTCAGCAGAGCGCAGATACCAAATACTGTTCTTCTAGTGTAGCCGTAGTTAGGCCACCACTTCAA
GAACTCTGTAGCACCGCCTACATACCTCGCTCTGCTAATCCTGTTACCAGTGGCTGCTGCCAGTGGCGAT
AAGTCGTGTCTTACCGGGTTGGACTCAAGACGATAGTTACCGGATAAGGCGCAGCGGTCGGGCTGAACGG
GGGGTTCGTGCACACAGCCCAGCTTGGAGCGAACGACCTACACCGAACTGAGATACCTACAGCGTGAGCT
ATGAGAAAGCGCCACGCTTCCCGAAGGGAGAAAGGCGGACAGGTATCCGGTAAGCGGCAGGGTCGGAACA
GGAGAGCGCACGAGGGAGCTTCCAGGGGGAAACGCCTGGTATCTTTATAGTCCTGTCGGGTTTCGCCACC
TCTGACTTGAGCGTCGATTTTTGTGATGCTCGTCAGGGGGGCGGAGCCTATGGAAAAACGCCAGCAACGC
GGCCTTTTTACGGTTCCTGGCCTTTTGCTGGCCTTTTGCTCACATGTTCTTTCCTGCGTTATCCCCTGAT
TCTGTGGATAACCGTATTACCGCCTTTGAGTGAGCTGATACCGCTCGCCGCAGCCGAACGACCGAGCGCA
GCGAGTCAGTGAGCGAGGAAGCGGAAGAGCGCCCAATACGCAAACCGCCTCTCCCCGCGCGTTGGCCGAT
TCATTAATGCAGCTGGCACGACAGGTTTCCCGACTGGAAAGCGGGCAGTGAGCGCAACGCAATTAATGTG
AGTTAGCTCACTCATTAGGCACCCCAGGCTTTACACTTTATGCTTCCGGCTCGTATGTTGTGTGGAATTG
TGAGCGGATAACAATTTCACACAGGAAACAGCTATGACCATGATTACGCCAAGCGCGCAATTAACCCTCA
CTAAAGGGAACAAAAGCTGGAGCTGCAAGCTTAATGTAGTCTTATGCAATACTCTTGTAGTCTTGCAACA
TGGTAACGATGAGTTAGCAACATGCCTTACAAGGAGAGAAAAAGCACCGTGCATGCCGATTGGTGGAAGT
AAGGTGGTACGATCGTGCCTTATTAGGAAGGCAACAGACGGGTCTGACATGGATTGGACGAACCACTGAA
TTGCCGCATTGCAGAGATATTGTATTTAAGTGCCTAGCTCGATACATAAACGGGTCTCTCTGGTTAGACC
AGATCTGAGCCTGGGAGCTCTCTGGCTAACTAGGGAACCCACTGCTTAAGCCTCAATAAAGCTTGCCTTG
AGTGCTTCAAGTAGTGTGTGCCCGTCTGTTGTGTGACTCTGGTAACTAGAGATCCCTCAGACCCTTTTAG
TCAGTGTGGAAAATCTCTAGCAGTGGCGCCCGAACAGGGACTTGAAAGCGAAAGGGAAACCAGAGGAGCT
CTCTCGACGCAGGACTCGGCTTGCTGAAGCGCGCACGGCAAGAGGCGAGGGGCGGCGACTGGTGAGTACG
CCAAAAATTTTGACTAGCGGAGGCTAGAAGGAGAGAGATGGGTGCGAGAGCGTCAGTATTAAGCGGGGGA
GAATTAGATCGCGATGGGAAAAAATTCGGTTAAGGCCAGGGGGAAAGAAAAAATATAAATTAAAACATAT
AGTATGGGCAAGCAGGGAGCTAGAACGATTCGCAGTTAATCCTGGCCTGTTAGAAACATCAGAAGGCTGT
AGACAAATACTGGGACAGCTACAACCATCCCTTCAGACAGGATCAGAAGAACTTAGATCATTATATAATA
CAGTAGCAACCCTCTATTGTGTGCATCAAAGGATAGAGATAAAAGACACCAAGGAAGCTTTAGACAAGAT
AGAGGAAGAGCAAAACAAAAGTAAGACCACCGCACAGCAAGCGGCCGCTGATCTTCAGACCTGGAGGAGG
AGATATGAGGGACAATTGGAGAAGTGAATTATATAAATATAAAGTAGTAAAAATTGAACCATTAGGAGTA
GCACCCACCAAGGCAAAGAGAAGAGTGGTGCAGAGAGAAAAAAGAGCAGTGGGAATAGGAGCTTTGTTCC
TTGGGTTCTTGGGAGCAGCAGGAAGCACTATGGGCGCAGCGTCAATGACGCTGACGGTACAGGCCAGACA
ATTATTGTCTGGTATAGTGCAGCAGCAGAACAATTTGCTGAGGGCTATTGAGGCGCAACAGCATCTGTTG
CAACTCACAGTCTGGGGCATCAAGCAGCTCCAGGCAAGAATCCTGGCTGTGGAAAGATACCTAAAGGATC
AACAGCTCCTGGGGATTTGGGGTTGCTCTGGAAAACTCATTTGCACCACTGCTGTGCCTTGGAATGCTAG
TTGGAGTAATAAATCTCTGGAACAGATTTGGAATCACACGACCTGGATGGAGTGGGACAGAGAAATTAAC
AATTACACAAGCTTAATACACTCCTTAATTGAAGAATCGCAAAACCAGCAAGAAAAGAATGAACAAGAAT
TATTGGAATTAGATAAATGGGCAAGTTTGTGGAATTGGTTTAACATAACAAATTGGCTGTGGTATATAAA
ATTATTCATAATGATAGTAGGAGGCTTGGTAGGTTTAAGAATAGTTTTTGCTGTACTTTCTATAGTGAAT
AGAGTTAGGCAGGGATATTCACCATTATCGTTTCAGACCCACCTCCCAACCCCGAGGGGACCCAGAGAGG
GCCTATTTCCCATGATTCCTTCATATTTGCATATACGATACAAGGCTGTTAGAGAGATAATTAGAATTAA
TTTGACTGTAAACACAAAGATATTAGTACAAAATACGTGACGTAGAAAGTAATAATTTCTTGGGTAGTTT
GCAGTTTTAAAATTATGTTTTAAAATGGACTATCATATGCTTACCGTAACTTGAAAGTATTTCGATTTCT
TGGCTTTATATATCTTGTGGAAAGGACGAAACACCGTTGAGGTTCGTCTAGTAAAGGTTTTAGAGCTAGA
AATAGCAAGTTAAAATAAGGCTAGTCCGTTATCAACTTGAAAAAGTGGCACCGAGTCGGTGCTTTTTTAA
GCTTGGCGTAACTAGATCTTGAGACAAATGGCAGTATTCATCCACAATTTTAAAAGAAAAGGGGGGATTG
GGGGGTACAGTGCAGGGGAAAGAATAGTAGACATAATAGCAACAGACATACAAACTAAAGAATTACAAAA
ACAAATTACAAAAATTCAAAATTTTCGGGTTTATTACAGGGACAGCAGAGATCCACTTTGGCGCCGGCTC
GAGGGGG
Features (pLannotate 1.2.2; 29 found; start..end, strand, type, name):
     14..80      +  CDS            small t antigen (fragment): SV40 (simian virus 40) small t antigen
    106..317     +  promoter       EF-1α core promoter: core promoter for human elongation factor EF-1α
    318..1256    +  intron         EF-1α intron A: intron upstream of the start codon of human EF-1α
   1278..1877    +  CDS            PuroR (fragment): puromycin N-acetyltransferase; pac from Streptomyces; confers resistance to puromycin
   1893..2481    +  misc_feature   WPRE: woodchuck hepatitis virus posttranscriptional regulatory element
   2532..2551    +  misc_feature   cPPT/CTS (fragment): central polypurine tract and central termination sequence of HIV-1
   2553..2786    +  LTR            3' LTR (ΔU3): self-inactivating 3' long terminal repeat (LTR) from HIV-1
   2864..2985    +  polyA_signal   SV40 poly(A) signal: SV40 polyadenylation signal
   3025..3160    +  rep_origin     SV40 ori: SV40 origin of replication
   3181..3199    -  promoter       T7 promoter: promoter for bacteriophage T7 RNA polymerase
   3207..3362    +  CDS            lacZα (fragment): LacZα fragment of β-galactosidase; lacZ fragment
   3367..3795    +  rep_origin     f1 ori (sequence partly withheld): f1 bacteriophage origin of replication; arrow indicates direction of (+) strand synthesis
   3848..3952    +  promoter       AmpR promoter: bla
   3953..4813    +  CDS            AmpR: β-lactamase; bla; confers resistance to ampicillin, carbenicillin, and related antibiotics
   4984..5572    +  rep_origin     ori: high-copy-number ColE1/pMB1/pBR322/pUC origin of replication
   5755..5847    +  CDS            lacI (fragment): lac repressor; lacI; The lac repressor binds to the lac operator to inhibit transcription in E. coli. This inhibition can be relieved by adding lactose or isopropyl-β-D-thiogalactopyranoside (IPTG).
   5860..5881    +  protein_bind   CAP binding site: CAP binding activates transcription in the presence of cAMP. E. coli catabolite activator protein
   5896..5926    +  promoter       lac promoter: promoter for the E. coli lac operon
   5934..5950    +  protein_bind   lac operator: The lac repressor binds to the lac operator to inhibit transcription in E. coli. This inhibition can be relieved by adding lactose or isopropyl-β-D-thiogalactopyranoside (IPTG). lac repressor encoded by lacI
   5995..6013    +  promoter       T3 promoter: promoter for bacteriophage T3 RNA polymerase
   6041..6267    +  promoter       RSV promoter: Rous sarcoma virus enhancer/promoter
   6268..6448    +  LTR            5' LTR (truncated): truncated 5' long terminal repeat (LTR) from HIV-1
   6495..6620    +  misc_feature   HIV-1 Ψ: packaging signal of human immunodeficiency virus type 1
   6604..6967    +  CDS            HIV-1 gag (fragment): gag protein from human immunodeficiency virus 1; gag
   7113..7346    +  misc_feature   RRE: The Rev response element (RRE) of HIV-1 allows for Rev-dependent mRNA export from the nucleus to the cytoplasm.
   7723..7749    +  CDS            Rev (fragment): human immunodeficiency virus 1 (HIV-1) Rev protein; rev; enhances nuclear export of unspliced and incompletely spliced viral mRNAs
   7753..7993    +  promoter       U6 promoter: RNA polymerase III promoter for human U6 snRNA
   8023..8098    +  misc_RNA       gRNA scaffold: guide RNA scaffold for the Streptococcus pyogenes CRISPR/Cas9 system
   8154..8271    +  misc_feature   cPPT/CTS: central polypurine tract and central termination sequence of HIV-1
