[The description below was written by a language model from this plasmid's Addgene catalogue record and pLannotate feature annotations shown in this document.]
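Description:
NADK2 gRNA (BRDN0001146214) is a third-generation lentiviral guide RNA plasmid built on the lentiGuide-Puro backbone, designed to direct Streptococcus pyogenes Cas9 to the human NADK2 gene (also known as C5orf33, MNADK or NADKD1). It is maintained in E. coli as a high-copy plasmid through a ColE1/pUC-type origin with ampicillin resistance (β-lactamase). The backbone also carries an f1 origin, an SV40 origin and remnants of lac and phage promoter elements that play no part in its intended use.

The lentiviral transfer cassette begins with an RSV promoter fused to a truncated HIV-1 5' LTR, which makes genomic RNA production in packaging cells Tat-independent. This is followed by the Ψ packaging signal with a partial gag sequence, the Rev response element for nuclear export of the unspliced genome, and a cPPT/CTS that aids nuclear import of the reverse-transcribed genome. Within this frame, a human U6 RNA polymerase III promoter drives the NADK2-specific spacer joined to the Cas9 gRNA scaffold. Downstream, the EF-1α core promoter with its first intron expresses puromycin N-acetyltransferase for selection of transduced mammalian cells, and a WPRE enhances transcript expression. The cassette ends in a ΔU3 self-inactivating 3' LTR, so the integrated provirus lacks LTR promoter activity.

The plasmid does not encode Cas9, so it must be used with a separate Cas9 vector or in cells already expressing the nuclease. The guide was designed against a NADK2 reference transcript and belongs to a human kinome gRNA collection, making it suited to knockout of NADK2 in human cells.
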