Addgene plasmid #78091: NADK2 gRNA (BRDN0001146214)
Purpose: 3rd generation lentiviral gRNA plasmid targeting human NADK2
Depositing lab: John Doench & David Root. Depositing organization: Broad Institute. Publication: Optimized sgRNA design to maximize activity and minimize off-target effects of CRISPR-Cas9. Doench JG, Fusi N, Sullender M, Hegde M, Vaimberg EW, Donovan KF, Smith I, Tothova Z, Wilen C, Orchard R, Virgin HW, Listgarten J, Root DE. Nat Biotechnol. 2016 Jan 18. doi: 10.1038/nbt.3437. PubMed 26780180.
Backbone
  Vector backbone: lentiGuide-Puro
  Backbone manufacturer: Zhang Lab (Addgene plasmid # 52963)
  Vector type: Mammalian Expression, Lentiviral, CRISPR
  Selectable markers: Puromycin
Growth in bacteria
  Bacterial resistance: Ampicillin, 100 μg/mL
  Growth temperature: 37°C
  Growth strain: DH5alpha
  Copy number: High Copy
Gene/Insert
  Gene/Insert name: NADK2 (alt names: NADK2; NM_001085411.2)
  gRNA/shRNA sequence: TTGAGGTTCGTCTAGTAAAG
  Species: H. sapiens (human)
  Entrez Gene: NADK2 (a.k.a. C5orf33, DECRD, MNADK, NADKD1)
  Promoter: hU6
  Cloning method: Unknown
  Sequencing primers: 5′ U6-F; 3′ pS2-R
Terms and licenses: Academic/Nonprofit Terms; Industry Terms: Not Available to Industry
Depositor comments: The gRNA was designed to target the following Genbank reference sequence(s): NM_001085411.2. Note that this plasmid does NOT contain Cas9. It should be used in conjunction with lentiCas9-Blast (Addgene #52962) or otherwise with cell lines already expressing Cas9. Browse the full kinome gRNA library at http://www.addgene.org/pooled-library/broadgpp-human-kinome/ or visit http://www.broadinstitute.org/rnai/public/ for detailed protocols and information.
How to cite: NADK2 gRNA (BRDN0001146214) was a gift from John Doench & David Root (Addgene plasmid # 78091 ; http://n2t.net/addgene:78091 ; RRID:Addgene_78091)
