>Addgene plasmid #78091 | NADK2 gRNA (BRDN0001146214) | depositor partial sequence | sequence record 145550 | Target Sequence
TTGAGGTTCGTCTAGTAAAG
