>Addgene plasmid #78091 | NADK2 gRNA (BRDN0001146214) | addgene partial sequence | sequence record 188965 | hU6-F
CGTAGAAAGTAATAATTTCTTGGGTAGTTTGCAGTTTTAAAATTATGTTTTAAAATGGACTATCATATGC
TTACCGTAACTTGAAAGTATTTCGATTTCTTGGCTTTATATATCTTGTGGAAAGGACGAAACACCGTTGA
GGTTCGTCTAGTAAAGGTTTTAGAGCTAGAAATAGCAAGTTAAAATAAGGCTAGTCCGTTATCAACTTGA
AAAAGTGGCACCGAGTCGGTGCTTTTTTAAGCTTGGCGTAACTAGATCTTGAGACAAATGGCAGTATTCA
TCCACAATTTTAAAAGAAAAGGGGGGATTGGGGGGTACAGTGCAGGGGAAAGAATAGTAGACATAATAGC
AACAGACATACAAACTAAAGAATTACAAAAACAAATTACAAAAATTCAAAATTTTCGGGTTTATTACAGG
GACAGCAGAGATCCACTTTGGCGCCGGCTCGAGGGGGCCCGGGTGCAAAGATGGATAAAGTTTTAAACAG
AGAGGAATCTTTGCAGCTAATGGACCTTCTAGGTCTTGAAAGGAGTGGGAATTGGCTCCGGTGCCCGTCA
GTGGGCAGAG
